>Addgene plasmid #246926 | pHSV-ELGA1 | addgene full sequence | sequence record 492862 | Addgene NGS Result
AACGCCAGCAACGCGGCCTTTTTACGGTTCCTGGCCTTTTGCTGGCCTTTTGCTCACATGTTCTTTCCTG
CGTTATCCCCTGATTCTGTGGATAACCGTATTACCGCCTTTGAGTGAGCTGATACCGCTCGCCGCAGCCG
AACGACCGAGCGCAGCGAGTCAGTGAGCGAGGAAGCGGAAGAGCGCCTGATGCGGTATTTTCTCCTTACG
CATCTGTGCGGTATTTCACACCGCATATGGTGCACTCTCAGTACAATCTGCTCTGATGCCGCATAGTTAA
GCCAGTATACACTCCGCTATCGCTACGTGACTGGGTCATGGCTGCGCCCCGACACCCGCCAACACCCGCT
GACGCGCCCTGACGGGCTTGTCTGCTCCCGGCATCCGCTTACAGACAAGCTGTGACCGTCTCCGGGAGCT
GCATGTGTCAGAGGTTTTCACCGTCATCACCGAAACGCGCGAGGCAGCATGAATTATTCCATTATGCACG
ACCCCGCCCCGACGCCGGCACGCCGGGGGCCCGTGGCCGCGGCCCGTTGGTCGAACCCCCGGCCCCGCCC
ATCCGCGCCATCTGCCATGGGCGGGGCGCGAGGGCGGGTGGGTCCGCGCCCCGCCCCGCATGGCATCTCA
TTACCGCCCGATCCGGCGGTTTCCGCTTCCGTTCCGCATGCTAACGAGGAACAGGCAGGGGGCGGGGCCC
GGGCCCCGACTTCCCGGTTCGGCGGTAATGAGATACGAGCCCCGCGCGCCCGTTGGCCGTCCCCGGGCCC
CCCGGTCCCGCCCGCCGGACGCCGGGACCAACGGGACGGCGGGCGGCCCAAGGGCCGCCCGCCTTGCCGC
CCCCCCATTGGCCGGCGGGCGGGACCGCCCCAAGGGGGCGGGGCCGCCGGGTAAAAGAAGTGAGAACGCG
AAGCGTTCGCACTTCGTCCCAATATATATATATTATTAGGGCGAAGTGCGAGCACTGGCGCCGTGCCCGA
CTCCGCGCCGGCCCCGGGGGCGGGCCCGGGCGGCGGGGGGCGGGTCTCTCCGGCGCACATAAAGGCCCGG
CGCGACCGACGCCCGCAGACGGCGCCGGCCACGAACGACGGGAGCGGCTGCGGAGCACGCGGACCGGGAG
CGGGAGTCGCAGAGGGCCGTCGGAGCGGACGGCGTCGGCATCGCGACGCCCCGGCTCGGGATCGGGATCG
CATCGGAAAGGGACACGCGGACGCGGGGGGGAAAGACCCGCCCACCCCACCCACGAAACACAGGGGACGC
ACCCCGGGGGCCTCCGACGACAGAAACCCACCGGTCCGCCTTTTTTGCACGGGTAAGCACCTTGGGTGGG
CGGAGGAGGGGGGGACGCGGGGGCGGAGGAGGGGGGACGCGGGGGCGGAGGAGGGGGGACGCGGGGGCGG
AGGAGGGGGGACGCGGGGGCGGAGGAGGGGGGACGCGGGGGCGGAGGAGGGGGCTCACCCGCGTTCGTGC
CTTCCCGCAGGAGGAACGTCCTCGTCGATAAGCTTGCCACCATGGCGATTCTTTTTGCTGTTGTTGCCAG
GGGGACCACTATCCTTGCCAAACATGCTTGGTGTGGAGGAAACTTCCTGGAGGTGACAGAGCAGATTCTG
GCTAAGATACCTTCTGAAAATAACAAACTAACGTACTCACATGGCAATTATTTGTTTCATTACATCTGCC
AAGACAGGATTGTATATCTTTGTATCACTGATGATGATTTTGAACGTTCCCGAGCCTTTAATTTTCTGAA
TGAGATAAAGAAGAGGTTCCAGACTACTTACGGTTCAAGAGCACAGACAGCACTTCCATATGCCATGAAT
AGCGAGTTCTCAAGTGTCTTAGCTGCACAGCTGAAGCATCACTCTGAGAATAAGGGCCTAGACAAAGTGA
TGGAGACTCAAGCCCAAGTGGATGAACTGAAAGGAATCATGGTCAGAAACATAGATCTGGTAGCTCAGCG
AGGAGAAAGATTGGAATTATTGATTGACAAAACAGAAAATCTTGTGGATTCTTCTGTCACCTTCAAAGCT
ACCAGCAGAAATCTTGCTCGAGCCATGTGTATGAAGAACCTCAAGCTCACTATTATCATCATCATCGTAT
CAATTGTGTTCATCTATATCATTGTTTCACCTCTCTGTGGTGGATTTACATGGCCAAGCTGTGTGAAGAA
AAAGCTTTATGATGTTCCTGATTATGCTAGCAAAGGAGAAGAACTTTTCACTGGAGTTGTCCCAATTCTT
GTTGAATTAGATGGTGATGTTAATGGGCACAAATTTTCTGTCAGTGGAGAGGGTGAAGGTGATGCTACAT
ACGGAAAACTTACCCTTAAATTTATTTGCACTACTGGAAAACTACCTGTTCCATGGCCAACACTTGTCAC
TACTTTCTCTTATGGTGTTCAATGCTTTTCCCGTTATCCGGATCATATGAAACGGCATGACTTTTTCAAG
AGTGCCATGCCCGAAGGTTATGTACAGGAACGCACTATATCTTTCAAAGATGACGGGAACTACAAGACGC
GTGCTGAAGTCAAGTTTGAAGGTGATACCCTTGTTAATCGTATCGAGTTAAAAGGTATTGATTTTAAAGA
AGATGGAAACATTCTCGGACACAAACTCGAGTACAACTATAACTCACACAATGTATACATCACGGCAGAC
AAACAAAAGAATGGAATCAAAGCTAACTTCAAAATTCGCCACAACATTGAAGATGGATCCGTTCAACTAG
CAGACCATTATCAACAAAATACTCCAATTGGCGATGGCCCTGTCCTTTTACCAGACAACCATTACCTGTC
GACACAATCTGCCCTTTCGAAAGATCCCAACGAAAAGCGTGACCACATGGTCCTTCTTGAGTTTGTAACT
GCTGCTGGGATTACACATGGCATGGATGAGCTCTACAAACCGGGTACAGCGACCCCAGCAACCACGCCGA
CCACTGCACCGACCGCGGGTACCGGTAAACTTACATCAGACTTCGACAACCCAAGATGGATTGGACGACA
CAAGCATATGTTCAATTTCCTTGATGTCAACCACAATGGAAAAATCTCTCTTGACGAGATGGTCTACAAG
GCATCTGATATTGTCATCAATAACCTTGGAGCAACACCTGAGCAAGCCAAACGACACAAAGATGCTGTAG
AAGCCTTCTTCGGAGGAGCTGGAATGAAATATGGTGTGGAAACTGATTGGCCTGCATATATTGAAGGATG
GAAAAAATTGGCTACTGATGAATTGGAGAAATACGCCAAAAACGAACCAACGCTCATCCGTATATGGGGT
GATGCTTTGTTTGACATCGTTGCCAAAGCCCAAAATGGAGCCATTACACTGGATGAATGGAAAGCATACA
CCAAAGCTGCTGGTATCATCCAATCATCAGAAGATTGCGAGGAAACATTCAGAGTGTGCGATATTGATGA
AAGTGGACAACTCGATGTTGCCGAGATGACAAGACAACATTTAGGATTTTGGTACACCATGGATCCTGCT
TGCGAAAAGCTCTACGGTGGAGCTGTCCCCTAAGAATTCCAGCTGAGCGCCGGTCGCTACCATTACCAGT
TGGTCTGGTGTCAAAAATAATAATAACCGGGCAGGCCATGTCTGCCCGTATTTCGCGTAAGGAAATCCAT
TATGTACTATTTAAAAAACACAAACTTTTGGATGTTCGGTTTATTCTTTTTCTTTTACTTTTTTATCATG
GGAGCCTACTTCCCGTTTTTCCCGATTTGGCTACATGACATCAACCATATCAGCAAAAGTGATACGGGTA
TTATTTTTGCCGCTATTTCTCTGTTCTCGCTATTATTCCAACCGCTGTTTGGTCTGCTTTCTGACAAACT
CGGAACTTGTTTATTGCAGCTTATAATGGTTACAAATAAAGCAATAGCATCACAAATTTCACAAATAAAG
CATTTTTTTCACTGCATTCTAGTTGTGGTTTGTCCAAACTCATCAATGTATCTTATCATGTCTGGATCTC
TGACCTGAGATTGGCGGCACTGAGGTAGAGATGCCCGAACCCCCCCGAGGGGGGGGGGGGGGGGGGGGGG
GGGGGGGGGGGGGGGGGGGGGGGGGGGGGGGGGGGGGGGGGGGGGGGGGGGGGGGGGGGGGGGGGGGGGG
GGGGGGGGGGGGGGGGGGGGGGGGGGGGGGGGGGGGGCGGGGGAGGGGCGGTGGTGTGTAGCAGGAGCGG
TGTGTTGCGCCGGGGTACGTCTGGAGGAGCGGGAGGTGCGCGGTGACGTGTGGATGAGGAACAGGAGTTG
TTGCGCGGTGAGTTGTCGCTGTGAGTTGTGTTGTTGGGCAGGTGTGGTGGATGACGTGACGTGTGACGTG
CGGAGTGCGCCGTGCTCTGTTGGTTTCACCTGTGGCAGCCCGGGCCCCCCGCGGGCGCGCGCGCGCGCAA
AAAAGGCGGGCGGCGGTCCGGGCGGCGTGCGCGCGCGCGGCGGGCGTGGGGGGCGGGGCCGCGGGAGCGG
GGGGAGGAGCGGGGGGAGGAGCGGGGGGAGGAGCGGGGGGAGGAGCGGGGGGAGGAGCGGGGGGAGGAGC
GGGGGGAGGAGCGGGGGGAGGAGCGGGGGGAGGAGCGGGGGGAGGAGCGGCCAGACCCCGAAAACGGGCC
CCCCCCAAAACACACCCCCCGGGGGTCGCGCGCGGCCCTTTAAAGCGGCGGCGGCGGGCAGCCCGGGCCC
CCCGCGGCCGAGACTAGCGAGTTAGACAGGCAAGCACTACTCGCCTCTGCACGCACATGCTTGCCTGTCA
AACTCTACCACCCCGGCACGCTCTCTGTCTCCATGGCCCGCCGCCGCCGCCATCGCGGCCCCCGCCGCCC
CCGGCCGCCCGGGCCCACGGGCGCCGTCCCAACCGCACAGTCCCAGGTAACGACTCTAGGAATTAATTCT
TGAAGACGAAAGGGCCTCGTGATACGCCTATTTTTATAGGTTAATGTCATGATAATAATGGTTTCTTAGA
CGTCAGGTGGCACTTTTCGGGGAAATGTGCGCGGAACCCCTATTTGTTTATTTTTCTAAATACATTCAAA
TATGTATCCGCTCATGAGACAATAACCCTGATAAATGCTTCAATAATATTGAAAAAGGAAGAGTATGAGT
ATTCAACATTTCCGTGTCGCCCTTATTCCCTTTTTTGCGGCATTTTGCCTTCCTGTTTTTGCTCACCCAG
AAACGCTGGTGAAAGTAAAAGATGCTGAAGATCAGTTGGGTGCACGAGTGGGTTACATCGAACTGGATCT
CAACAGCGGTAAGATCCTTGAGAGTTTTCGCCCCGAAGAACGTTTTCCAATGATGAGCACTTTTAAAGTT
CTGCTATGTGGCGCGGTATTATCCCGTGTTGACGCCGGGCAAGAGCAACTCGGTCGCCGCATACACTATT
CTCAGAATGACTTGGTTGAGTACTCACCAGTCACAGAAAAGCATCTTACGGATGGCATGACAGTAAGAGA
ATTATGCAGTGCTGCCATAACCATGAGTGATAACACTGCGGCCAACTTACTTCTGACAACGATCGGAGGA
CCGAAGGAGCTAACCGCTTTTTTGCACAACATGGGGGATCATGTAACTCGCCTTGATCGTTGGGAACCGG
AGCTGAATGAAGCCATACCAAACGACGAGCGTGACACCACGATGCCTGCAGCAATGGCAACAACGTTGCG
CAAACTATTAACTGGCGAACTACTTACTCTAGCTTCCCGGCAACAATTAATAGACTGGATGGAGGCGGAT
AAAGTTGCAGGACCACTTCTGCGCTCGGCCCTTCCGGCTGGCTGGTTTATTGCTGATAAATCTGGAGCCG
GTGAGCGTGGGTCTCGCGGTATCATTGCAGCACTGGGGCCAGATGGTAAGCCCTCCCGTATCGTAGTTAT
CTACACGACGGGGAGTCAGGCAACTATGGATGAACGAAATAGACAGATCGCTGAGATAGGTGCCTCACTG
ATTAAGCATTGGTAACTGTCAGACCAAGTTTACTCATATATACTTTAGATTGATTTAAAACTTCATTTTT
AATTTAAAAGGATCTAGGTGAAGATCCTTTTTGATAATCTCATGACCAAAATCCCTTAACGTGAGTTTTC
GTTCCACTGAGCGTCAGACCCCGTAGAAAAGATCAAAGGATCTTCTTGAGATCCTTTTTTTCTGCGCGTA
ATCTGCTGCTTGCAAACAAAAAAACCACCGCTACCAGCGGTGGTTTGTTTGCCGGATCAAGAGCTACCAA
CTCTTTTTCCGAAGGTAACTGGCTTCAGCAGAGCGCAGATACCAAATACTGTCCTTCTAGTGTAGCCGTA
GTTAGGCCACCACTTCAAGAACTCTGTAGCACCGCCTACATACCTCGCTCTGCTAATCCTGTTACCAGTG
GCTGCTGCCAGTGGCGATAAGTCGTGTCTTACCGGGTTGGACTCAAGACGATAGTTACCGGATAAGGCGC
AGCGGTCGGGCTGAACGGGGGGTTCGTGCACACAGCCCAGCTTGGAGCGAACGACCTACACCGAACTGAG
ATACCTACAGCGTGAGCTATGAGAAAGCGCCACGCTTCCCGAAGGGAGAAAGGCGGACAGGTATCCGGTA
AGCGGCAGGGTCGGAACAGGAGAGCGCACGAGGGAGCTTCCAGGGGGAAACGCCTGGTATCTTTATAGTC
CTGTCGGGTTTCGCCACCTCTGACTTGAGCGTCGATTTTTGTGATGCTCGTCAGGGGGGCGGAGCCTATG
GAAA
Features (pLannotate 1.2.2; 14 found; start..end, strand, type, name):
     48..181     +  rep_origin     RSF ori (fragment): Plasmids containing the RSF 1030 origin of replication can be propagated in E. coli cells that contain additional plasmids with compatible origins.
    186..326     -  misc_feature   bom: basis of mobility region from pBR322
    428..468     -  CDS            rop (fragment): Rop protein, which maintains plasmids at low copy number; rop
   1512..2171    +  CDS            VAMP7: VAMP7_HUMAN - Also known as SYBL1. Experimental evidence at protein level: Swiss-Prot protein existence level 1. Involved in the targeting and/or fusion of transport vesicles to their target membrane during transport of proteins from the early endosome to the lysosome. Required for heterotypic fusion of late endosomes with lysosomes and homotypic lysosomal fusion. Required for calcium regulated lysosomal exocytosis. Involved in the export of chylomicrons from the endoplasmic reticulum to the cis Golgi. Required for exocytosis of mediators during eosinophil and neutrophil degranulation, and tar
   2199..2909    +  CDS            &alpha;GFP: &alpha;GFP is a basic (constitutively fluorescent) long stokes shift fluorescent protein published in 1996, derived from Aequorea victoria.
   2967..3530    +  CDS            AEQ2_AEQVI: Experimental evidence at protein level: Swiss-Prot protein existence level 1. Ca(2+)-dependent bioluminescence photoprotein. Displays an emission peak at 470 nm (blue light). Trace amounts of calcium ion trigger the intramolecular oxidation of the chromophore, coelenterazine into coelenteramide and CO(2) with the concomitant emission of light. From Aequorea victoria (Water jellyfish) (Mesonema victoria).
   3642..3854    +  CDS            lacY (fragment): LACY_ECOLI - Experimental evidence at protein level: Swiss-Prot protein existence level 1. Responsible for transport of beta-galactosides into the cell, with the concomitant import of a proton (symport system). Can transport lactose, melibiose, lactulose or the analog methyl-1-thio-beta,D- galactopyranoside (TMG), but not sucrose or fructose (PubMed:1848449, PubMed:18177889, PubMed:22106930). The substrate specificity is directed toward the galactopyranosyl moiety of the substrate (PubMed:22106930). From Escherichia coli (strain K12).
   3854..3988    +  polyA_signal   SV40 poly(A) signal: SV40 polyadenylation signal
   4039..4060    +  promoter       chicken β-actin promoter (fragment): No description available
   4146..4169    +  promoter       chicken β-actin promoter (fragment): No description available
   4793..4885    +  CDS            ICP34.5 (fragment): ICP34_HHV11 - Also known as RL1. Experimental evidence at protein level: Swiss-Prot protein existence level 1. Plays essential roles in viral nuclear egress to mediate capsid transit across the nuclear membrane and also in the inhibition of host immune response. Facilitates nuclear egress cooperatively with host C1QBP and protein kinase C/PKC to induce lamin A/C phosphorylation and subsequent reorganization. In turn, lamina disassembles and nuclear egress occurs (PubMed:27630226). Recruits the serine/threonine protein phosphatase PPP1CA/PP1-alpha to dephosphorylate the translation initiation f
   5000..5104    +  promoter       AmpR promoter: bla
   5105..5965    +  CDS            AmpR: β-lactamase; bla; confers resistance to ampicillin, carbenicillin, and related antibiotics
   6136..6724    +  rep_origin     ori: high-copy-number ColE1/pMB1/pBR322/pUC origin of replication
