[The description below was written by a language model from this plasmid's Addgene catalogue record and pLannotate feature annotations shown in this document.]
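Description:
pHSV-ELGA1 is a herpes simplex virus type 1 vector plasmid built on the depositing lab's pHSV1 backbone, intended for mammalian expression. It is propagated in E. coli under ampicillin selection (AmpR with its bla promoter) from a ColE1/pMB1-type origin. The annotation also picks up pBR322-derived remnants (bom and a fragment of rop), and the catalogue lists the plasmid as low copy. There is no mammalian selectable marker. The catalogue gives a total size of 6,825 bp, whereas the sequenced record behind the feature table is 6,724 nt, a small unexplained discrepancy.

The payload is ELGA1 (endo-lysosome GFP-aequorin), a roughly 2 kb fusion cloned between HindIII and EcoRI. It consists of human VAMP7, a SNARE of late endosomes and lysosomes that serves here as the targeting sequence, followed in frame by EGFP (annotated by the software as a related GFP variant) and then Aequorea victoria aequorin. The aequorin carries D117A, D119A and D163A substitutions, and the record describes this as the lower Ca2+ affinity version of the indicator. Aequorin emits light when Ca2+ triggers oxidation of its bound coelenterazine, and fusion to GFP is generally used to shift and enhance that emission.

According to the catalogue, expression is driven by the HSV IE4/5 promoter. This promoter was not recognised in the automated annotation, but it presumably lies in the unannotated region upstream of VAMP7. An SV40 polyadenylation signal follows the insert. The short lacY, chicken β-actin promoter and ICP34.5 hits are fragmentary matches, the last probably reflecting HSV-derived backbone sequence. No HSV origin or packaging signal is explicitly annotated. The construct is used for bioluminescent measurement of luminal Ca2+ in endo-lysosomal compartments.
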