Addgene plasmid #246926: pHSV-ELGA1
Purpose: Bioluminescent endolysosomal Ca2+ indicator lower Ca2+ affinity
Depositing lab: Teresa Alonso. Depositing organization: Universidad de Valladolid. Publication: Direct measurements of luminal Ca2+ with endo-lysosomal GFP-aequorin reveal functional IP3 receptors. Calvo B, Torres-Vidal P, Delrio-Lorenzo A, Rodriguez C, Aulestia FJ, Rojo-Ruiz J, Callejo B, McVeigh BM, Keller M, Grimm C, Oorschot V, Moiseenkova-Bell V, Yule DI, Garcia-Sancho J, Patel S, Alonso MT. J Cell Biol. 2025 Dec 1;224(12):e202410094. doi: 10.1083/jcb.202410094. Epub 2025 Nov 7. PubMed 41201441.
Backbone
  Vector backbone: pHSV1
  Backbone manufacturer: Our lab
  Backbone size w/o insert (bp): 4792
  Total vector size (bp): 6825
  Vector type: Mammalian Expression ; Herpes viral vector
  Selectable markers: None
Growth in bacteria
  Bacterial resistance: Ampicillin, 100 μg/mL
  Growth temperature: 37°C
  Growth strain: NEB Stable
  Copy number: Low Copy
Gene/Insert
  Gene/Insert name: ELGA1 (Endo-lysosome GFP-Aequorin) (alt names: VAMP7-GA; VAMP7-EGFP-mutAEQ; VAMP7 endo-lysosome targeting sequence-EGFP-mutAequorin (D117A, D119A, D163A))
  Species: H. sapiens (human); Aequora victoria (jellyfish)
  Insert size (bp): 2035
  Mutation: D117A, D119A, D163A in aequorin gene
  Promoter: IE4/5 promoter (HSV)
  Cloning method: Restriction Enzyme; 5′ cloning site HindIII (not destroyed); 3′ cloning site EcoRI (not destroyed)
  Sequencing primers: 5′ GCAGGAGGAACGTCCTCGTCGATAA; 3′ GTGGAGCTGTCCCCTAAG
Terms and licenses: Academic/Nonprofit Terms; Industry Terms: Not Available to Industry
How to cite: pHSV-ELGA1 was a gift from Teresa Alonso (Addgene plasmid # 246926 ; http://n2t.net/addgene:246926 ; RRID:Addgene_246926)
